Addgene plasmid #25878: (P79) OCN/Wnt 10b transgene
Depositing lab: Ormond MacDougald. Depositing organization: University of Michigan.
Backbone
  Vector backbone: pCRII
  Backbone manufacturer: Invitrogen
  Backbone size w/o insert (bp): 4000
  Vector type: Mammalian Expression, Mouse Targeting
Growth in bacteria
  Bacterial resistance: Ampicillin, 100 μg/mL
  Growth temperature: 37°C
  Growth strain: DH5alpha
  Copy number: Unknown
Gene/Insert
  Gene/Insert name: Wnt10b
  Species: M. musculus (mouse)
  Entrez Gene: Wnt10b (a.k.a. Wnt1, Wnt12)
  Tag / fusion protein: OCN promoter (N terminal on insert); B-globin intron/poly A coding sequence (C terminal on backbone)
  Cloning method: Restriction Enzyme; 5′ cloning site HindIII (not destroyed); 3′ cloning site SalI (destroyed during cloning)
  Sequencing primers: 5′ SP6; 3′ T7
Terms and licenses: Academic/Nonprofit Terms; Industry Terms: Not Available to Industry
Depositor comments: See attached map for details. The entire OCN-Wnt10b-b-globin product can be excised with HindIII/XhoI for a ~6.1 kB fragment
How to cite: (P79) OCN/Wnt 10b transgene was a gift from Ormond MacDougald (Addgene plasmid # 25878 ; http://n2t.net/addgene:25878 ; RRID:Addgene_25878)
