[The description below was written by a language model from this plasmid's Addgene catalogue record.]
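Description:
(P79) OCN/Wnt 10b transgene is a mouse transgenesis construct built in the Invitrogen pCRII cloning vector, a backbone of about 4 kb. It is propagated in E. coli under ampicillin selection, and the record lists its copy number as unknown. The repository classifies it as a mammalian expression and mouse targeting vector. No feature table is provided, so the details of the backbone elements are not documented here beyond the SP6 and T7 priming sites that flank the insert and are used for sequencing.

The payload is the mouse Wnt10b coding sequence, which encodes a secreted Wnt family ligand. An OCN promoter sits upstream of it, and a beta-globin intron and polyadenylation segment sits downstream. OCN conventionally denotes osteocalcin, a gene expressed in osteoblasts, so the arrangement is consistent with directing Wnt10b expression to bone-forming cells, although the record does not state the species or length of the promoter fragment. The beta-globin intron/polyA segment supplies a splicing unit and a 3' end processing signal, features commonly added to transgenes to improve mRNA maturation and expression in vivo.

The insert was placed by restriction cloning between a retained HindIII site at the 5' end and a SalI site at the 3' end that was destroyed during cloning. According to the depositor, the whole OCN–Wnt10b–beta-globin unit can be released as a fragment of roughly 6.1 kb with HindIII and XhoI. This separates the transgene from the bacterial backbone, as is typically done before generating transgenic mice. The record does not describe a mammalian selection marker or homology arms.
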