>Addgene plasmid #25878 | (P79) OCN/Wnt 10b transgene | addgene partial sequence | sequence record 31928 | 25878 with SP6
GCTTCTAGAGATCTTCCATACCTACCAGTTCTGCGCCTGCAGCAATGGCAACAACGTTGCCCGGATCTCC
CTGGTCTTCTCTTCCCAATACCAGTTAGCTGTAGCCTGAAGGCCCTGCTGCAGCTTGGGAAGGGCCCCGG
CTGGGAGGCAGTGACAAGTGGAAGGCCGGCAGCCGCTCTGCTCCCTACTGTCCCCACTCCCTCTGCTCTC
CCCACATCACAGACTGGCCTGGGGGACTGGGCAGCAGGCGCGAAAGTGGTGGTGACAAAGGCCCCCCCCC
CCCAAGCCTGGTGCCATCTTGCA
