>Addgene plasmid #25878 | (P79) OCN/Wnt 10b transgene | addgene partial sequence | sequence record 31929 | 25878 with Bglob-pA-R
GCCCCCGCCCCCCTTCTGATAGGCAGCCTGCACCTGAGGAGTGAATCCTTTGCCAAAATGATGAGACAGC
ACAACAACCAGCACGTTGCCCAGGAGCTGTAGGAAAGAGAAGAAGGCATGAACATGGTTAGCAGAGGGGC
CCGGTTTGGACTCAGAGTATTTTATCCTCATCTCAAACAGTGTATATCATTGTAACCATAAAGAGAAAGG
CAGGATGATGACCAGGGTGTAGTTGTTTCTACCAATAAGAATATTTCCACGCCAGCCAGAATTTATATGC
AGAAATATTCTACCTTATCATTTAATTATAACAATTGTTCTCTAAAACTGTGCTGAAGTACAATATAATA
TACCCTGATTGCCTTGAAAAAAAAGTGATTAGAGAAAGTACTTACAATCTGACAAATAAACAAAAGTGAA
TTTAAAAATTCGTTACAAATGCAAGCTAAAGTTTAACGAAAAAGTTACAGAAAATGAAAAGAAAATAAGA
GGAGACAATGGTTGTCAACAGAGTAGAAAGTGAAAGAAACAAAATTATCATGAGGGTCCATGGTGATACA
AGGGACATCTTCCCATTCTAAACAACACCCTGAAAACTTTGCCCCCTCCATATAACATGAATTTTACAAT
AGCGAAAAAGAAAGAACAATCAAGGGTCCCCAAACTCACCCTGAAGTTCTCAGGATCCGCGGCCGCTCAC
CTTCATTTACACACATTGACCCACTCTGTGACTTTACACTCATCACACAGCACATAACAGCACCAGTGGA
AACGACAGTGGCAGCGCTCCACTCGCGTCTGCCGGAGCACGTTGTGCCCACGGCCACAGCACAGGCTGCC
ACAGCCATCCAAGAGGCGGCTGGTCTTGTTGC
